>Addgene plasmid #166611 | pAAV-TRE-DIO-eGFP-2A-TetanusToxin (Cre-OFF) | addgene full sequence | sequence record 329443 | Addgene NGS Result
AAATTGTAAACGTTAATATTTTGTTAAAATTCGCGTTAAATTTTTGTTAAATCAGCTCATTTTTTAACCA
ATAGACCGAAATCGGCAAAATCCCTTATAAATCAAAAGAATAGCCCGAGATAGAGT
[37 nt withheld, positions 127-163]
AAAGAACGTGGACTCCAACGTCAAAGG
[141 nt withheld, positions 191-331]
G
[46 nt withheld, positions 333-378]
A
[95 nt withheld, positions 380-474]
TATGCGGTGTGAAATACCGCACAGATGCGTAAGGAGAAAATACCGCATCAGGCGCCCCTGCAGGCAGCTG
CGCGCTCGCTCGCTCACTGAGGCCGCCCGGGCAAAGCCCGGGCGTCGGGCGACCTTTGGTCGCCCGGCCT
CAGTGAGCGAGCGAGCGCGCAGAGAGGGAGTGGCCAACTCCATCACTAGGGGTTCCTGCGGCCGCACGCG
AAACAATTCTGCAGGAATTCGGGGCCGCGGAGGCTGGATCGGTCCCGGTGTCTTCTATGGAGGTCAAAAC
AGCGTGGATGGCGTCTCCAGGCGATCTGACGGTTCACTAAACGAGCTCTGCTTATATAGGTCGAGTTTAC
CACTCCCTATCAGTGATAGAGAAAAGTGAAAGTCGAGTTTACCACTCCCTATCAGTGATAGAGAAAAGTG
AAAGTCGAGTTTACCACTCCCTATCAGTGATAGAGAAAAGTGAAAGTCGAGTTTACCACTCCCTATCAGT
GATAGAGAAAAGTGAAAGTCGAGTTTACCACTCCCTATCAGTGATAGAGAAAAGTGAAAGTCGAGTTTAC
CACTCCCTATCAGTGATAGAGAAAAGTGAAAGTCGAGTTTACCACTCCCTATCAGTGATAGAGAAAAGTG
AAAGTCGAGCTCGGTACCCGGGTCGAGGTAGGCGTGTACGGTGGGAGGCCTATATAAGCAGAGCTCGTTT
AGTGAACCGTCAGATCGCCTGGAGACGCCATCCACGCTGTTTTGACCTCCATAGAAGACACCGGGACCGA
TCCAGCCTCCGCGGCCCCGAATTCGAGCTCGGTACCCGGGGATCCTCTAGTCGACGTCGATAACTTCGTA
TAGCATACATTATACGAAGTTATCCGAATCGCAATAACTTCGTATAGGATACTTTATACGAAGTTATTTG
GCGCGCCAAATTTAAATAACGCAACGTACCTTCGAGGGGGCCCAAGGAATTCTTACTTGTACGATGGTGA
GCAAGGGCGAGGAGCTGTTCACCGGGGTGGTGCCCATCCTGGTCGAGCTGGACGGCGACGTAAACGGCCA
CAAGTTCAGCGTGTCCGGCGAGGGCGAGGGCGATGCCACCTACGGCAAGCTGACCCTGAAGTTCATCTGC
ACCACCGGCAAGCTGCCCGTGCCCTGGCCCACCCTCGTGACCACCCTGACCTACGGCGTGCAGTGCTTCA
GCCGCTACCCCGACCACATGAAGCAGCACGACTTCTTCAAGTCCGCCATGCCCGAAGGCTACGTCCAGGA
GCGCACCATCTTCTTCAAGGACGACGGCAACTACAAGACCCGCGCCGAGGTGAAGTTCGAGGGCGACACC
CTGGTGAACCGCATCGAGCTGAAGGGCATCGACTTCAAGGAGGACGGCAACATCCTGGGGCACAAGCTGG
AGTACAACTACAACAGCCACAACGTCTATATCATGGCCGACAAGCAGAAGAACGGCATCAAGGTGAACTT
CAAGATCCGCCACAACATCGAGGACGGCAGCGTGCAGCTCGCCGACCACTACCAGCAGAACACCCCCATC
GGCGACGGCCCCGTGCTGCTGCCCGACAACCACTACCTGAGCACCCAGTCCGCCCTGAGCAAAGACCCCA
ACGAGAAGCGCGATCACATGGTCCTGCTGGAGTTCGTGACCGCCGCCGGGATCACTCTCGGCATGGACGA
GCTGTACAAGGGATCCAAAATTGTCGCTCCTGTCAAACAAACTCTTAACTTTGATTTACTCAAACTGGCT
GGGGATGTAGAAAGCAATCCAGGTCCAGAATTCATGCCGATCACCATCAACAACTTCCGTTACTCCGACC
CGGTTAACAACGACACCATCATCATGATGGAACCGCCGTACTGCAAAGGTCTAGACATCTACTACAAAGC
CTTCAAAATCACCGACCGTATCTGGATCGTTCCGGAACGTTACGAATTTGGTACCAAACCGGAAGACTTC
AACCCGCCGTCCTCCCTGATCGAAGGTGCTTCCGAATACTACGACCCGAACTACCTGCGTACCGACTCCG
ACAAAGACCGTTTCCTGCAGACCATGGTTAAACTGTTCAACCGTATCAAAAACAACGTTGCTGGTGAAGC
TCTGCTGGACAAAATCATCAACGCTATCCCGTACCTGGGTAACTCCTACTCCCTGCTGGACAAATTCGAC
ACCAACTCCAACTCCGTTTCCTTCAACCTGCTGGAACAGGATCCGTCCGGTGCTACCACCAAATCCGCTA
TGCTGACCAACCTGATCATCTTCGGTCCGGGTCCGGTTCTGAACAAAAACGAAGTTCGTGGTATCGTTCT
GCGTGTTGACAACAAAAACTACTTCCCGTGCCGTGACGGTTTCGGTTCCATCATGCAGATGGCTTTCTGC
CCGGAATACGTACCGACCTTCGACAACGTTATCGAAAACATCACCTCCCTGACCATCGGTAAATCCAAAT
ACTTCCAGGACCCGGCTCTGCTGCTGATGCACGAACTGATCCACGTTCTGCACGGTCTGTACGGCATGCA
GGTTTCCTCCCACGAAATCATCCCGTCCAAACAGGAAATCTACATGCAGCACACCTACCCGATCTCCGCT
GAAGAGCTCTTCACCTTCGGTGGTCAGGACGCTAACCTGATCTCCATCGATATCAAAAACGACCTGTACG
AAAAAACCCTGAACGACTACAAAGCTATCGCTAACAAACTGTCCCAGGTTACCTCCTGCAACGACCCGAA
CATCGACATCGACTCCTACAAACAGATCTATCAGCAGAAGTATCAGTTTGATAAGGATTCCAACGGCCAG
TATATAGTGAACGAGGATAAGTTTCAGATACTGTATAACTCCATAATGTATGGCTTTACTGAGATAGAGC
TGGGCAAGAAGTTTAACATAAAGACTCGCTTAAGCTATTTTTCCATGAACCACGATCCTGTGAAGATACC
TAACCTGCTGGATGATACTATATATAACGATACTGAGGGCTTTAACATAGAGTCCAAGGATCTGAAGTCC
GAGTATAAGGGCCAGAACATGAGGGTGAACACTAACGCCTTTAGGAACGTCGACGGTTCCGGTCTGGTTT
CCAAACTGATCGGTCTGTGCAAAAAAATCATCCCGCCGACCAACATCCGTGAAAACCTGTACAACCGTAC
CGCTTAAGCTAGCTAGTTGGCGCGCCAACCTGGCCGGCCTTGATAACTTCGTATAATGTATGCTATACGA
AGTTATCCGAATCGCAATAACTTCGTATAAAGTATCCTATACGAAGTTATCGAAGATCATCAAGCTTATC
GATAATCAACCTCTGGATTACAAAATTTGTGAAAGATTGACTGGTATTCTTAACTATGTTGCTCCTTTTA
CGCTATGTGGATACGCTGCTTTAATGCCTTTGTATCATGCTATTGCTTCCCGTATGGCTTTCATTTTCTC
CTCCTTGTATAAATCCTGGTTGCTGTCTCTTTATGAGGAGTTGTGGCCCGTTGTCAGGCAACGTGGCGTG
GTGTGCACTGTGTTTGCTGACGCAACCCCCACTGGTTGGGGCATTGCCACCACCTGTCAGCTCCTTTCCG
GGACTTTCGCTTTCCCCCTCCCTATTGCCACGGCGGAACTCATCGCCGCCTGCCTTGCCCGCTGCTGGAC
AGGGGCTCGGCTGTTGGGCACTGACAATTCCGTGGTGTTGTCGGGGAAATCATCGTCCTTTCCTTGGCTG
CTCGCCTATGTTGCCACCTGGATTCTGCGCGGGACGTCCTTCTGCTACGTCCCTTCGGCCCTCAATCCAG
CGGACCTTCCTTCCCGCGGCCTGCTGCCGGCTCTGCGGCCTCTTCCGCGTCTTCGCCTTCGCCCTCAGAC
GAGTCGGATCTCCCTTTGGGCCGCCTCCCCGCATCGATACCGAGCGCTGCTCGAGAGATCGATCTGCCTC
GACTGTGCCTTCTAGTTGCCAGCCATCTGTTGTTTGCCCCTCCCCCGTGCCTTCCTTGACCCTGGAAGGT
GCCACTCCCACTGTCCTTTCCTAATAAAATGAGGAAATTGCATCGCATTGTCTGAGTAGGTGTCATTCTA
TTCTGGGGGGTGGGGTGGGGCAGGACAGCAAGGGGGAGGATTGGGAAGACAATAGCAGGCATGCTGGGGA
CACGTGCGGACCGAGCGGCCGCAGGAACCCCTAGTGATGGAGTTGGCCACTCCCTCTCTGCGCGCTCGCT
CGCTCACTGAGGCCGGGCGACCAAAGGTCGCCCGACGCCCGGGCGGCCTCAGTGAGCGAGCGAGCGCGCA
GCTGCCTGCAGGACATGTGAGCAAAAGGCCAGCAAAAGGCCAGGAACCGTAAAAAGGCCGCGTTGCTGGC
GTTTTTCCATAGGCTCCGCCCCCCTGACGAGCATCACAAAAATCGACGCTCAAGTCAGAGGTGGCGAAAC
CCGACAGGACTATAAAGATACCAGGCGTTTCCCCCTGGAAGCTCCCTCGTGCGCTCTCCTGTTCCGACCC
TGCCGCTTACCGGATACCTGTCCGCCTTTCTCCCTTCGGGAAGCGTGGCGCTTTCTCATAGCTCACGCTG
TAGGTATCTCAGTTCGGTGTAGGTCGTTCGCTCCAAGCTGGGCTGTGTGCACGAACCCCCCGTTCAGCCC
GACCGCTGCGCCTTATCCGGTAACTATCGTCTTGAGTCCAACCCGGTAAGACACGACTTATCGCCACTGG
CAGCAGCCACTGGTAACAGGATTAGCAGAGCGAGGTATGTAGGCGGTGCTACAGAGTTCTTGAAGTGGTG
GCCTAACTACGGCTACACTAGAAGAACAGTATTTGGTATCTGCGCTCTGCTGAAGCCAGTTACCTTCGGA
AAAAGAGTTGGTAGCTCTTGATCCGGCAAACAAACCACCGCTGGTAGCGGTGGTTTTTTTGTTTGCAAGC
AGCAGATTACGCGCAGAAAAAAAGGATCTCAAGAAGATCCTTTGATCTTTTCTACGGGGTCTGACGCTCA
GTGGAACGAAAACTCACGTTAAGGGATTTTGGTCATGAGATTATCAAAAAGGATCTTCACCTAGATCCTT
TTAAATTAAAAATGAAGTTTTAAATCAATCTAAAGTATATATGAGTAAACTTGGTCTGACAGTTACCAAT
GCTTAATCAGTGAGGCACCTATCTCAGCGATCTGTCTATTTCGTTCATCCATAGTTGCCTGACTCCCCGT
CGTGTAGATAACTACGATACGGGAGGGCTTACCATCTGGCCCCAGTGCTGCAATGATACCGCGAGACCCA
CGCTCACCGGCTCCAGATTTATCAGCAATAAACCAGCCAGCCGGAAGGGCCGAGCGCAGAAGTGGTCCTG
CAACTTTATCCGCCTCCATCCAGTCTATTAATTGTTGCCGGGAAGCTAGAGTAAGTAGTTCGCCAGTTAA
TAGTTTGCGCAACGTTGTTGCCATTGCTACAGGCATCGTGGTGTCACGCTCGTCGTTTGGTATGGCTTCA
TTCAGCTCCGGTTCCCAACGATCAAGGCGAGTTACATGATCCCCCATGTTGTGCAAAAAAGCGGTTAGCT
CCTTCGGTCCTCCGATCGTTGTCAGAAGTAAGTTGGCCGCAGTGTTATCACTCATGGTTATGGCAGCACT
GCATAATTCTCTTACTGTCATGCCATCCGTAAGATGCTTTTCTGTGACTGGTGAGTACTCAACCAAGTCA
TTCTGAGAATAGTGTATGCGGCGACCGAGTTGCTCTTGCCCGGCGTCAATACGGGATAATACCGCGCCAC
ATAGCAGAACTTTAAAAGTGCTCATCATTGGAAAACGTTCTTCGGGGCGAAAACTCTCAAGGATCTTACC
GCTGTTGAGATCCAGTTCGATGTAACCCACTCGTGCACCCAACTGATCTTCAGCATCTTTTACTTTCACC
AGCGTTTCTGGGTGAGCAAAAACAGGAAGGCAAAATGCCGCAAAAAAGGGAATAAGGGCGACACGGAAAT
GTTGAATACTCATACTCTTCCTTTTTCAATATTATTGAAGCATTTATCAGGGTTATTGTCTCATGAGCGG
ATACATATTTGAATGTATTTAGAAAAATAAACAAATAGGGGTTCCGCGCACATTTCCCCGAAAAGTGCCA
CCTGACGTCTAAGAAACCATTATTATCATGACATTAACCTATAAAAATAGGCGTATCACGAGGCCCTTTC
GTCTCGCGCGTTTCGGTGATGACGGTGAAAACCTCTGACACATGCAGCTCCCGGAGACGGTCACAGCTTG
TCTGTAAGCGGATGCCGGGAGCAGACAAGCCCGTCAGGGCGCGTCAGCGGGTGTTGGCGGGTGTCGGGGC
TGGCTTAACTATGCGGCATCAGAGCAGATTGTACTGAGAGTGCACCATA
Features (pLannotate 1.2.2; 23 found; start..end, strand, type, name):
      1..456     -  rep_origin     f1 ori (sequence partly withheld): f1 bacteriophage origin of replication; arrow indicates direction of (+) strand synthesis
    475..526     +  misc_feature   bom (fragment): basis of mobility region from pBR322
    531..671     -  repeat_region  AAV2 ITR: inverted terminal repeat of adeno-associated virus serotype 2 inverted
    769..814     -  promoter       TRE3GV promoter (fragment): 3rd-generation Tet-responsive promoter that can be activated by binding of Tet-On® 3G, optimized for retroviral and lentiviral vectors
    828..1098    +  protein_bind   tetracycline response element: contains seven copies of the tetracycline operator tetO tetracycline repressor TetR
   1109..1126    +  misc_feature   MCS (fragment): pUC18/19 multiple cloning site
   1131..1169    +  promoter       minimal CMV promoter: human cytomegalovirus (CMV) immediate early promoter
   1263..1294    +  misc_feature   MCS (fragment): pUC18/19 multiple cloning site
   1304..1337    +  protein_bind   loxP: Cre-mediated recombination occurs in the 8-bp core sequence (GCATACAT). Cre recombinase
   1348..1381    +  protein_bind   lox2272: Cre-mediated recombination occurs in the 8-bp core sequence (GGATACTT). lox2272 sites are compatible with each other, but incompatible with loxP or loxN sites (Lee and Saito, 1988). Cre recombinase
   1448..2164    +  CDS            EGFP: EGFP is a basic (constitutively fluorescent) green fluorescent protein published in 1996, derived from Aequorea victoria. It is reported to be a rapidly-maturing weak dimer with moderate acid sensitivity.
   2258..3628    +  CDS            tetX (fragment): TETX_CLOTE - Experimental evidence at protein level: Swiss-Prot protein existence level 1. Tetanus toxin acts by inhibiting neurotransmitter release. It binds to peripheral neuronal synapses, is internalized and moves by retrograde transport up the axon into the spinal cord where it can move between postsynaptic and presynaptic neurons. It inhibits neurotransmitter release by acting as a zinc endopeptidase that catalyzes the hydrolysis of the '76-Gln-|-Phe-77' bond of synaptobrevin-2. From Clostridium tetani (strain Massachusetts / E88).
   3667..3700    -  protein_bind   loxP: Cre-mediated recombination occurs in the 8-bp core sequence (GCATACAT). Cre recombinase
   3711..3744    -  protein_bind   lox2272: Cre-mediated recombination occurs in the 8-bp core sequence (GGATACTT). lox2272 sites are compatible with each other, but incompatible with loxP or loxN sites (Lee and Saito, 1988). Cre recombinase
   3768..4356    +  misc_feature   WPRE: woodchuck hepatitis virus posttranscriptional regulatory element
   4397..4604    +  polyA_signal   bGH poly(A) signal: bovine growth hormone polyadenylation signal
   4662..4689    -  repeat_region  AAV2 ITR (fragment): inverted terminal repeat of adeno-associated virus serotype 2 inverted
   4718..4745    -  repeat_region  AAV2 ITR (fragment): inverted terminal repeat of adeno-associated virus serotype 2 inverted
   4818..5406    -  rep_origin     ori: high-copy-number ColE1/pMB1/pBR322/pUC origin of replication
   5577..6437    -  CDS            AmpR: β-lactamase; bla; confers resistance to ampicillin, carbenicillin, and related antibiotics
   6438..6542    -  promoter       AmpR promoter: bla
   6637..6672    +  CDS            rop (fragment): Rop protein, which maintains plasmids at low copy number; rop
   6774..6823    +  misc_feature   bom (fragment): basis of mobility region from pBR322
