[The description below was written by a language model from this plasmid's Addgene catalogue record and pLannotate feature annotations shown in this document.]
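Description:
pAAV-TRE-DIO-eGFP-2A-TetanusToxin (Cre-OFF) is an adeno-associated virus transfer plasmid of about 6.8 kb for packaging a recombinant AAV genome between AAV2 inverted terminal repeats. One ITR is annotated in full, while the other is detected only as short fragments. It is propagated in E. coli through a high-copy ColE1/pUC-type origin with ampicillin selection (AmpR under its own bla promoter). The backbone also carries an f1 phage origin and small remnants of pBR322 bom and rop sequences.

Expression is driven by a tetracycline response element with seven tetO repeats joined to a minimal CMV promoter, so transcription requires a Tet transactivator supplied in trans. Downstream, an EGFP coding sequence is followed by a fragment of the Clostridium tetani tetX gene, which the record describes as the tetanus toxin light chain. The two are linked by a 2A element according to the construct name and purpose, although the 2A is not separately annotated. This link should allow a fluorescent marker and the toxin to be made from one transcript. The light chain is a zinc endopeptidase that cleaves synaptobrevin-2 and so blocks neurotransmitter release.

The cassette sits in the sense orientation relative to the promoter, flanked by loxP and lox2272 pairs in the opposing DIO/FLEx arrangement. Cre recombination therefore inverts and locks the coding sequence into the antisense orientation, switching expression off. A WPRE and a bGH polyadenylation signal follow the cassette to enhance transcript processing and expression.

The associated publication concerns intersectional manipulation of neuronal populations in mice. This fits a design that silences synaptic output only in transactivator-expressing cells that lack Cre.
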