Addgene plasmid #166611: pAAV-TRE-DIO-eGFP-2A-TetanusToxin (Cre-OFF)
Purpose: Encodes Cre-inactivated GFP-2A-Tetanus toxin light chain under control of the TRE
Depositing lab: Martin Myers. Depositing organization: University of Michigan. Publication: tTARGIT AAVs mediate the sensitive and flexible manipulation of intersectional neuronal populations in mice. Sabatini PV, Wang J, Rupp AC, Affinati AH, Flak JN, Li C, Olson DP, Myers MG Jr. Elife. 2021 Mar 11;10. pii: 66835. doi: 10.7554/eLife.66835. PubMed 33704065.
Backbone
  Vector backbone: AAV
  Vector type: AAV
Growth in bacteria
  Bacterial resistance: Ampicillin, 100 μg/mL
  Growth temperature: 37°C
  Growth strain: NEB Stable
  Copy number: High Copy
Gene/Insert
  Gene/Insert name: EGFP-2A-Tetanus Toxin
  Species: Synthetic
  Promoter: tetracycline response element
  Cloning method: Restriction Enzyme; 5′ cloning site Unknown (unknown if destroyed)
Terms and licenses: Academic/Nonprofit Terms; Industry Terms: Not Available to Industry
How to cite: pAAV-TRE-DIO-eGFP-2A-TetanusToxin (Cre-OFF) was a gift from Martin Myers (Addgene plasmid # 166611 ; http://n2t.net/addgene:166611 ; RRID:Addgene_166611)
